Addgene plasmid #24071: LMP 1066
Depositing lab: Dan Littman. Depositing organization: NYU Grossman School of Medicine. Publication: TGF-beta-induced Foxp3 inhibits T(H)17 cell differentiation by antagonizing RORgammat function. Zhou L, Lopes JE, Chong MM, Ivanov II, Min R, Victora GD, Shen Y, Du J, Rubtsov YP, Rudensky AY, Ziegler SF, Littman DR. Nature. 2008 May 8. 453(7192):236-40. 10.1038/nature06878 PubMed 18368049.
Backbone
  Vector backbone: MSCV-LTRmiR30-PIG (LMP)
  Backbone manufacturer: Open Biosystems
  Backbone size w/o insert (bp): 7894
  Vector type: Retroviral, RNAi
  Selectable markers: Puromycin
Growth in bacteria
  Bacterial resistance: Ampicillin, 100 μg/mL
  Growth temperature: 37°C
  Growth strain: DH5alpha
  Copy number: Unknown
Gene/Insert
  Gene/Insert name: Foxp3
  Species: M. musculus (mouse)
  Insert size (bp): 21
  Entrez Gene: Foxp3 (a.k.a. JM2, scurfin, sf)
  Cloning method: Restriction Enzyme
  Sequencing primers: 5′ MSCV-LMP-F
Terms and licenses: Academic/Nonprofit Terms; Industry Terms: Not Available to Industry
Depositor comments: The target sequence of Foxp3: 5′-GGCAGAGGACACTCAATGAAAT-3′
How to cite: LMP 1066 was a gift from Dan Littman (Addgene plasmid # 24071 ; http://n2t.net/addgene:24071 ; RRID:Addgene_24071)
