[The description below was written by a language model from this plasmid's Addgene catalogue record.]
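Description:
LMP 1066 is a retroviral RNAi plasmid built on the MSCV-LTRmiR30-PIG (LMP) backbone from Open Biosystems, a vector of about 7.9 kb before insertion. It carries a short hairpin directed against mouse Foxp3 (also known as scurfin). The insert is recorded as a 21 bp targeting sequence introduced by restriction enzyme cloning. As the backbone name indicates, the hairpin sits in a miR-30 microRNA context and is transcribed from the MSCV long terminal repeat. It is therefore processed through the endogenous microRNA pathway into a mature silencing RNA rather than being expressed as a simple Pol III-driven stem-loop. The "PIG" part of the name conventionally denotes a puromycin resistance–IRES–GFP cassette. This fits the puromycin selectable marker in the record, although GFP and the promoter driving that cassette are not listed, and no feature table is available to confirm the element layout.

The plasmid is propagated in E. coli under ampicillin selection; its copy number is recorded as unknown. In use, a vector of this type is transfected into a retroviral packaging cell line to produce MSCV-based particles. These particles transduce dividing mammalian cells, and stably integrated cells can then be enriched with puromycin. The associated publication concerns how TGF-β-induced Foxp3 restrains TH17 differentiation by antagonising RORγt. This suggests the construct was used to knock down Foxp3 in mouse T cells and test how its loss affects that lineage decision. The record does not describe a matching non-targeting control.
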