>Addgene plasmid #24071 | LMP 1066 | addgene partial sequence | sequence record 29962 | 24071 with MSCV-LMP-F (CCCTTGAACCTCCTCGTTCGACC)
CCCTCACTCCTTCTCTAGGCGCCGGAATTAGATCTCTCGACTAGGGATAACAGGGTAATTGTTTGAATGA
GGCTTCAGTACTTTACAGAATCGTTGCCTGCACATCTTGGAAACACTTGCTGGGATTACTTCTTCAGGTT
AACCCAACAGAAGGCTCGAGAAGGTATATTGCTGTTGACAGTGAGCGAGCAGAGGACACTCAATGAAATT
AGTGAAGCCACAGATGTAATTTCATTGAGTGTCCTCTGCCTGCCTACTGCCTCGGAATTCAAGGGGCTAC
TTTAGGAGCAATTATCTTGTTTACTAAAACTGAATACCTTGCTATCTCTTTGATACATTTTTACAAAGCT
GAATTAAAATGGTATAAATTAAATCACTTTTTTCAATTCTACCGGGTAGGGGAGGCGCTTTTCCCAAGGC
AGTCTGGAGCATGCGCTTTAGCAGCCCCGCTGGGCACTTGGCGCTACACAAGTGGCCTCTGGCCTCGCAC
ACATTCCACATCCACCGGTAGGCGCCAACCGGCTCCGTTCTTTGGTGGCCCCTTCGCGCCACCTTCTACT
CCTCCCCTAGTCAGGAAGTTCCCCCCCGCCCCGCAGCTCGCGTCGTGCAGGACGTGACAAATGGAAGTAG
CACGTCTCACTAGTCTCGTGCANATGGACAGCACCGCT
